Addgene plasmid #109217: pTorPE-IP2.0
Purpose: Express IP2.0 in E. coli
Depositing lab: Takeshi Ishihara. Depositing organization: Kyushu University. Publication: An improved inverse-type Ca2+ indicator can detect putative neuronal inhibition in Caenorhabditis elegans by increasing signal intensity upon Ca2+ decrease. Hara-Kuge S, Nishihara T, Matsuda T, Kitazono T, Teramoto T, Nagai T, Ishihara T. PLoS One. 2018 Apr 25;13(4):e0194707. doi: 10.1371/journal.pone.0194707. eCollection 2018. PubMed 29694380.
Backbone
  Vector backbone: Customized Vector
  Total vector size (bp): 5544
  Vector type: Bacterial Expression
Growth in bacteria
  Bacterial resistance: Ampicillin, 100 μg/mL
  Growth temperature: 37°C
  Growth strain: DH5alpha
  Copy number: High Copy
Gene/Insert
  Gene/Insert name: IP2.0 (Inverse Pericam 2.0)
  Insert size (bp): 1572
  Tag / fusion protein: His-tag (N terminal on insert)
Terms and licenses: Academic/Nonprofit Terms; Industry Terms: Not Available to Industry
How to cite: pTorPE-IP2.0 was a gift from Takeshi Ishihara (Addgene plasmid # 109217 ; http://n2t.net/addgene:109217 ; RRID:Addgene_109217)
