[The description below was written by a language model from this plasmid's Addgene catalogue record and pLannotate feature annotations shown in this document.]
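Description:
pTorPE-IP2.0 is a 5,544 bp bacterial expression plasmid built on a customized backbone for producing the genetically encoded calcium indicator Inverse Pericam 2.0 (IP2.0) in E. coli. It replicates from a high-copy ColE1/pMB1-type origin and is selected with ampicillin through a β-lactamase gene driven by its own promoter. A pBR322-derived bom region and a short remnant of the rop gene are also annotated. Because only a fragment of rop remains, this is consistent with the recorded high copy number.

Expression is controlled by the arabinose system. The araBAD promoter drives the insert, and the divergently transcribed araC regulator is carried on the same plasmid, so transcription is induced by L-arabinose. Immediately downstream of the promoter the annotation detects a short fragment of E. coli torA. This is presumably the TorA leader that directs proteins to the twin-arginine (Tat) export pathway for periplasmic delivery, as the plasmid name hints, although the record does not say so. The main coding region follows. The automated annotation labels it GCaMP2, which most likely reflects the architecture IP2.0 shares with GCaMP-type sensors, namely a circularly permuted Aequorea-derived fluorescent protein combined with calcium-sensing domains. According to the catalogue entry, the insert is 1,572 bp and carries an N-terminal His-tag suitable for affinity purification, though the tag is not annotated separately. Transcription ends at the rrnB region, comprising a 5S rRNA segment and the T1 and T2 terminators.

IP2.0 is an inverse-type indicator whose signal rises as calcium falls, developed to detect putative neuronal inhibition in C. elegans. This plasmid serves to express it in bacteria, probably for purification and in vitro characterization.
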