Features (pLannotate 1.2.2; 12 found; start..end, strand, type, name):
    711..995     +  promoter       araBAD promoter: araBAD; promoter of the L-arabinose operon of E. coli; the araC regulatory gene is transcribed in the opposite direction (Guzman et al., 1995)
   1053..1190    +  CDS            torA (fragment): TORA_ECOLI - Experimental evidence at protein level: Swiss-Prot protein existence level 1. Reduces trimethylamine-N-oxide (TMAO) into trimethylamine; an anaerobic reaction coupled to energy-yielding reactions. From Escherichia coli (strain K12).
   1194..2597    +  CDS            GCaMP2: GCaMP2 is a basic (constitutively fluorescent) green fluorescent protein published in 2006, derived from Aequorea victoria.
   2706..2821    +  ncRNA          5S rRNA: Accession: RF00001 - 5S ribosomal RNA
   2825..2911    +  terminator     rrnB T1 terminator: Escherichia coli rrnB; transcription terminator T1 from the E. coli rrnB gene
   3003..3030    +  terminator     rrnB T2 terminator: transcription terminator T2 from the E. coli rrnB gene
   3049..3140    +  promoter       AmpR promoter: bla
   3141..4001    +  CDS            AmpR: β-lactamase; bla; confers resistance to ampicillin, carbenicillin, and related antibiotics
   4172..4760    +  rep_origin     ori: high-copy-number ColE1/pMB1/pBR322/pUC origin of replication
   4946..5086    -  misc_feature   bom: basis of mobility region from pBR322
   5188..5228    -  CDS            rop (fragment): Rop protein, which maintains plasmids at low copy number; rop
   5350..684     -  CDS            araC (across the origin): L-arabinose regulatory protein; araC
>Addgene plasmid #109217 | pTorPE-IP2.0 | addgene full sequence | sequence record 211258 | Addgene NGS Result
CTCGCGCCAGCTTAAGACGCTAATCCCTAACTGCTGGCGGAAAAGATGTGACAGACGCGACGGCGACAAG
CAAACATGCTGTGCGACGCTGGCGATATCAAAATTGCTGTCTGCCAGGTGATCGCTGATGTACTGACAAG
CCTCGCGTACCCGATTATCCATCGGTGGATGGAGCGACTCGTTAATCGCTTCCATGCGCCGCAGTAACAA
TTGCTCAAGCAGATTTATCGCCAGCAGCTCCGAATAGCGCCCTTCCCCTTGCCCGGCGTTAATGATTTGC
CCAAACAGGTCGCTGAAATGCGGCTGGTGCGCTTCATCCGGGCGAAAGAACCCCGTATTGGCAAATATTG
ACGGCCAGTTAAGCCATTCATGCCAGTAGGCGCGCGGACGAAAGTAAACCCACTGGTGATACCATTCGCG
AGCCTCCGGATGACGACCGTAGTGATGAATCTCTCCTGGCGGGAACAGCAAAATATCACCCGGTCGGCAA
ACAAATTCTCGTCCCTGATTTTTCACCACCCCCTGACCGCGAATGGTGAGATTGAGAATATAACCTTTCA
TTCCCAGCGGTCGGTCGATAAAAAAATCGAGATAACCGTTGGCCTCAATCGGCGTTAAACCCGCCACCAG
ATGGGCATTAAACGAGTATCCCGGCAGCAGGGGATCATTTTGCGCTTCAGCCATACTTTTCATACTCCCG
CCATTCAGAGAAGAAACCAATTGTCCATATTGCATCAGACATTGCCGTCACTGCGTCTTTTACTGGCTCT
TCTCGCTAACCAAACCGGTAACCCCGCTTATTAAAAGCATTCTGTAACAAAGCGGGACCAAAGCCATGAC
AAAAACGCGTAACAAAAGTGTCTATAATCACGGCAGAAAAGTCCACATTGATTATTTGCACGGCGTCACA
CTTTGCTATGCCATAGCATTTTTATCCATAAGATTAGCGGATCCTACCTGACGCTTTTTATCGCAACTCT
CTACTGTTTCTCCATACCCGTTTTTTGGGCTAACAGGAGGAATTAACCATGGGTTTAAAGAGGAGAAAGG
TCATGAACAATAACGATCTCTTTCAGGCATCACGTCGGCGTTTTCTGGCACAACTCGGCAGCTTAACCGA
CGCCGGGACGCTGGGGCCGTCATTGTTAACGCCGCGACGTGCGACTGCGGCGCAAGCGGCGACTGACGCT
TCTAGAGGTTCTCATCATCATCATCATCATGGTATGACTAGCATGACTGGTGGACAGCAAATGGGTCGGG
ATCTGTACGACGATGATGATAAGGACCTCGCCACAGAATTCATGGTCGACTCATCAATGAAGAGGCGCTG
GAAGAAAAACTTCATTGCCGTCAGCGCTGCCAACCGGTTCAAGAAGATCTCCAGCTCCGGGGCACTGGGG
TCTGCAGGCTACAACAGCACCAACGTCTATATCATGGCCGACAAGCAGAAGAACGGCATCAAGGCCAACT
TCAAGATCCGCCACAACATCGAGGACGGCGGCGTGCAGCTCGCCGACCACTACCAGCAGAACACCCCCAT
CGGCGACGGCCCCGTGCTGCTGCCCGACAACCACTACCTGAGCTTCCAGTCCGCCCTGAGCAAAGACCCC
AACGAGAAGCGCGATCACATGGTCCTGCTGGAGTTCGTGACCGCCGCCGGGATCACTCTCGGTATGGACG
AGCTGTACAAGGTCGACGGTGGCAGCGGTGGCACCGGTGTGAGCAAGGGCGAGGAGCTGTTCACCGGGGT
GGTGCCCATCCTGGTCGAGCTGGACGGCGACGTAAACGGCCACAAGTTCAGCGTGTCCGGCGAGGGCGAG
GGCGATGCCACCTACGGCAAGCTGACCCTGAAGCTCATCTGCACCACCGGCAAGCTGCCCGTGCCCTGGC
CCACCCTCGTGACCACCCTCGGCTACGGCCTGAAGTGCTTCGCCCGCTACCCCGACCACATGAAGCAGCA
CGACTTCTTCAAGTCCGCCATGCCCGAAGGCTACGTCCAGGAGCGCACCATCTTCTTCAAGGACGACGGC
AACTACAAGACCCGCGCCGAGGTGAAGTTCGAGGGCGACACCCTGGTGAACCGCATCGAGCTGAAGGGCA
TCGACTTCAAGGAGGACGGCAACATCCTGGGGCACAAGCTGGAGTACAACGGTACCGACCAACTGACAGA
AGAGCAGATTGCAGAGTTCAAAGAAGCCTTCTCATTATTCGACAAGGATGGGGACGGCACCATCACCACA
AAGGAACTTGGCACCGTTATGAGGTCGCTTGGACAAAACCCAACGGAAGCAGAATTGCAGGATATGATCA
ATGAAGTCGATGCTGATGGCAATGGAACGATATACTTTCCTGAATTTCTTACTATGATGGCTAGAAAAAT
GAAGGACACAGACAGCGAAGAGGAAATCCGAGAAGCATTCCGTGTTTTTGACAAGGATGGGAACGGCTAC
ATCAGCGCTGCTCAGTTACGTCACGTCATGACAAACCTCGGGGAGAAGTTAACAGATGAAGAAGTTGATG
AAATGATAAGGGAAGCAGATATCGATGGTGATGGCCAAGTAAACTATGAAGAGTTTGTACAAATGATGAC
AGCAAAGTAAGCGTGCGAATGGTAACAAGCTTGGCTGTTTTGGCGGATGAGAGAAGATTTTCAGCCTGAT
ACAGATTAAATCAGAACGCAGAAGCGGTCTGATAAAACAGAATTTGCCTGGCGGCAGTAGCGCGGTGGTC
CCACCTGACCCCATGCCGAACTCAGAAGTGAAACGCCGTAGCGCCGATGGTAGTGTGGGGTCTCCCCATG
CGAGAGTAGGGAACTGCCAGGCATCAAATAAAACGAAAGGCTCAGTCGAAAGACTGGGCCTTTCGTTTTA
TCTGTTGTTTGTCGGTGAACGCTCTCCTGAGTAGGACAAATCCGCCGGGAGCGGATTTGAACGTTGCGAA
GCAACGGCCCGGAGGGTGGCGGGCAGGACGCCCGCCATAAACTGCCAGGCATCAAATTAAGCAGAAGGCC
ATCCTGACGGATGGCCTTTTTGCGTTTCTACAAACTCTTTTGTTTATTTTTCTAAATACATTCAAATATG
TATCCGCTCATGAGACAATAACCCTGATAAATGCTTCAATAATATTGAAAAAGGAAGAGTATGAGTATTC
AACATTTCCGTGTCGCCCTTATTCCCTTTTTTGCGGCATTTTGCCTTCCTGTTTTTGCTCACCCAGAAAC
GCTGGTGAAAGTAAAAGATGCTGAAGATCAGTTGGGTGCACGAGTGGGTTACATCGAACTGGATCTCAAC
AGCGGTAAGATCCTTGAGAGTTTTCGCCCCGAAGAACGTTTTCCAATGATGAGCACTTTTAAAGTTCTGC
TATGTGGCGCGGTATTATCCCGTGTTGACGCCGGGCAAGAGCAACTCGGTCGCCGCATACACTATTCTCA
GAATGACTTGGTTGAGTACTCACCAGTCACAGAAAAGCATCTTACGGATGGCATGACAGTAAGAGAATTA
TGCAGTGCTGCCATAACCATGAGTGATAACACTGCGGCCAACTTACTTCTGACAACGATCGGAGGACCGA
AGGAGCTAACCGCTTTTTTGCACAACATGGGGGATCATGTAACTCGCCTTGATCGTTGGGAACCGGAGCT
GAATGAAGCCATACCAAACGACGAGCGTGACACCACGATGCCTGTAGCAATGGCAACAACGTTGCGCAAA
CTATTAACTGGCGAACTACTTACTCTAGCTTCCCGGCAACAATTAATAGACTGGATGGAGGCGGATAAAG
TTGCAGGACCACTTCTGCGCTCGGCCCTTCCGGCTGGCTGGTTTATTGCTGATAAATCTGGAGCCGGTGA
GCGTGGGTCTCGCGGTATCATTGCAGCACTGGGGCCAGATGGTAAGCCCTCCCGTATCGTAGTTATCTAC
ACGACGGGGAGTCAGGCAACTATGGATGAACGAAATAGACAGATCGCTGAGATAGGTGCCTCACTGATTA
AGCATTGGTAACTGTCAGACCAAGTTTACTCATATATACTTTAGATTGATTTAAAACTTCATTTTTAATT
TAAAAGGATCTAGGTGAAGATCCTTTTTGATAATCTCATGACCAAAATCCCTTAACGTGAGTTTTCGTTC
CACTGAGCGTCAGACCCCGTAGAAAAGATCAAAGGATCTTCTTGAGATCCTTTTTTTCTGCGCGTAATCT
GCTGCTTGCAAACAAAAAAACCACCGCTACCAGCGGTGGTTTGTTTGCCGGATCAAGAGCTACCAACTCT
TTTTCCGAAGGTAACTGGCTTCAGCAGAGCGCAGATACCAAATACTGTCCTTCTAGTGTAGCCGTAGTTA
GGCCACCACTTCAAGAACTCTGTAGCACCGCCTACATACCTCGCTCTGCTAATCCTGTTACCAGTGGCTG
CTGCCAGTGGCGATAAGTCGTGTCTTACCGGGTTGGACTCAAGACGATAGTTACCGGATAAGGCGCAGCG
GTCGGGCTGAACGGGGGGTTCGTGCACACAGCCCAGCTTGGAGCGAACGACCTACACCGAACTGAGATAC
CTACAGCGTGAGCTATGAGAAAGCGCCACGCTTCCCGAAGGGAGAAAGGCGGACAGGTATCCGGTAAGCG
GCAGGGTCGGAACAGGAGAGCGCACGAGGGAGCTTCCAGGGGGAAACGCCTGGTATCTTTATAGTCCTGT
CGGGTTTCGCCACCTCTGACTTGAGCGTCGATTTTTGTGATGCTCGTCAGGGGGGCGGAGCCTATGGAAA
AACGCCAGCAACGCGGCCTTTTTACGGTTCCTGGCCTTTTGCTGGCCTTTTGCTCACATGTTCTTTCCTG
CGTTATCCCCTGATTCTGTGGATAACCGTATTACCGCCTTTGAGTGAGCTGATACCGCTCGCCGCAGCCG
AACGACCGAGCGCAGCGAGTCAGTGAGCGAGGAAGCGGAAGAGCGCCTGATGCGGTATTTTCTCCTTACG
CATCTGTGCGGTATTTCACACCGCATATGGTGCACTCTCAGTACAATCTGCTCTGATGCCGCATAGTTAA
GCCAGTATACACTCCGCTATCGCTACGTGACTGGGTCATGGCTGCGCCCCGACACCCGCCAACACCCGCT
GACGCGCCCTGACGGGCTTGTCTGCTCCCGGCATCCGCTTACAGACAAGCTGTGACCGTCTCCGGGAGCT
GCATGTGTCAGAGGTTTTCACCGTCATCACCGAAACGCGCGAGGCAGCAGATCAATTCGCGCGCGAAGGC
GAAGCGGCATGCATAATGTGCCTGTCAAATGGACGAAGCAGGGATTCTGCAAACCCTATGCTACTCCGTC
AAGCCGTCAATTGTCTGATTCGTTACCAATTATGACAACTTGACGGCTACATCATTCACTTTTTCTTCAC
AACCGGCACGGAACTCGCTCGGGCTGGCCCCGGTGCATTTTTTAAATACCCGCGAGAAATAGAGTTGATC
GTCAAAACCAACATTGCGACCGACGGTGGCGATAGGCATCCGGGTGGTGCTCAAAAGCAGCTTCGCCTGG
CTGATACGTTGGTC
